Addgene plasmid #251477: pCL400_TETRIS-v3_empty
Purpose: (Empty Backbone) TETRIS (transposable element to test RNA’s effect on transcription in cis)
Depositing lab: Mauro Calabrese. Depositing organization: University of North Carolina at Chapel Hill. Publication: Elements at the 5' end of Xist harbor SPEN-independent transcriptional antiterminator activity. Trotman JB, Lee DM, Cherney RE, Kim SO, Inoue K, Schertzer MD, Bischoff SR, Cowley DO, Calabrese JM. Nucleic Acids Res. 2020 Oct 9;48(18):10500-10517. doi: 10.1093/nar/gkaa789. PubMed 32986830.
Backbone
  Vector backbone: pTETRIS-v3
  Vector type: Mammalian Expression, Luciferase
  Selectable markers: Puromycin
Growth in bacteria
  Bacterial resistance: Ampicillin, 100 μg/mL
  Growth temperature: 37°C
  Growth strain: DH5alpha
  Copy number: Unknown
Terms and licenses: Academic/Nonprofit Terms; Industry Terms: Not Available to Industry
Depositor comments: Please note: This plasmid contains S60G, F97Y, and K131E mutations in luciferase. These mutations are not known to impact plasmid function.
How to cite: pCL400_TETRIS-v3_empty was a gift from Mauro Calabrese (Addgene plasmid # 251477 ; http://n2t.net/addgene:251477 ; RRID:Addgene_251477)
