[The description below was written by a language model from this plasmid's Addgene catalogue record and pLannotate feature annotations shown in this document.]
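Description:
pCL400_TETRIS-v3_empty is the empty backbone of the TETRIS system ("transposable element to test RNA's effect on transcription in cis"), a mammalian expression and luciferase reporter vector built on pTETRIS-v3. It is propagated in E. coli through a high-copy ColE1/pUC-type origin with ampicillin resistance (AmpR under its bla promoter). It also carries an f1 origin and remnants of a lacZα/lac promoter cloning region. Selection in mammalian cells is by puromycin.

The annotated payload has three transcription units placed close together. A tight Tet-responsive promoter (PTight: seven tet operators plus a minimal CMV promoter) is followed by a short multiple cloning site fragment and an SV40 polyadenylation signal. This is presumably where a candidate RNA sequence would be inserted for doxycycline-inducible expression, and it is unoccupied in this empty version. Upstream, an EF-1α core promoter with an HTLV-1 5' LTR-derived segment drives PuroR, which ends in an SV40 poly(A) signal. In the opposite orientation, a mouse PGK promoter drives firefly luciferase (luc2). With this layout, luciferase activity and puromycin resistance can report whether an induced RNA changes expression of neighbouring genes in cis, in line with the stated purpose.

The name implies transposon-mediated genomic integration, but the feature table annotates no transposon terminal repeats and the record does not name the transposase. Flanking matches to lambda phage sequence, and short hits such as the Mecp2 promoter, WPRE, RSF ori and large T antigen fragments, are probably stuffer DNA or incidental annotations. The depositor notes S60G, F97Y and K131E substitutions in luciferase that are not known to affect function.
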