Features (pLannotate 1.2.2; 26 found; start..end, strand, type, name):
      1..105     -  promoter       AmpR promoter: bla
    158..586     -  rep_origin     f1 ori (sequence partly withheld): f1 bacteriophage origin of replication; arrow indicates direction of (+) strand synthesis
    591..746     -  CDS            lacZα (fragment): LacZα fragment of β-galactosidase; lacZ fragment
    748..867     +  CDS            B (fragment): PORTL_LAMBD - Experimental evidence at protein level: Swiss-Prot protein existence level 1. Forms the portal vertex of the capsid (PubMed:6228056, PubMed:6232391). This portal plays critical roles in head assembly, genome packaging, neck/tail attachment, and genome ejection (Probable). The portal protein multimerizes as a single ring-shaped homododecamer arranged around a central channel (PubMed:6232391). Binds to the terminase subunits to form the packaging machine (PubMed:7799432). From Escherichia phage lambda (Bacteriophage lambda).
   2291..2307    -  promoter       Mecp2 promoter (fragment): promoter for selective expression in neurons (Adachi et al., 2005; Gray et al., 2011)
   2601..2722    +  polyA_signal   SV40 poly(A) signal: SV40 polyadenylation signal
   2772..4424    -  CDS            luciferase: firefly luciferase synthetic luc2 version of the luciferase gene
   4481..4980    -  promoter       PGK promoter: mouse phosphoglycerate kinase 1 promoter
   5050..5261    +  promoter       EF-1α core promoter: core promoter for human elongation factor EF-1α
   5274..5542    +  LTR            5' LTR (truncated): truncated 5' long terminal repeat (LTR) from human T-cell leukemia virus (HTLV) type 1
   5582..6181    +  CDS            PuroR: puromycin N-acetyltransferase; pac from Streptomyces alboniger; confers resistance to puromycin
   6194..6221    +  misc_feature   WPRE (fragment): woodchuck hepatitis virus posttranscriptional regulatory element
   6234..6355    +  polyA_signal   SV40 poly(A) signal: SV40 polyadenylation signal
   6379..6471    +  ncRNA          G-CSF SLDE: Accession: RF00183 - G-CSF factor stem-loop destabilising element (SLDE)
   6652..6966    +  promoter       tight TRE promoter: Tet-responsive promoter PTight, consisting of seven tet operator sequences followed by the minimal CMV promoter
   6971..6988    +  misc_feature   MCS (fragment): pUC18/19 multiple cloning site
   7102..7184    +  CDS            large T antigen (fragment): large T antigen from SV40 (simian virus 40)
   7207..7288    +  polyA_signal   SV40 poly(A) signal: SV40 polyadenylation signal
   7294..7416    -  rep_origin     RSF ori (fragment): Plasmids containing the RSF 1030 origin of replication can be propagated in E. coli cells that contain additional plasmids with compatible origins.
   7980..8447    +  CDS            B (fragment): PORTL_LAMBD - Experimental evidence at protein level: Swiss-Prot protein existence level 1. Forms the portal vertex of the capsid (PubMed:6228056, PubMed:6232391). This portal plays critical roles in head assembly, genome packaging, neck/tail attachment, and genome ejection (Probable). The portal protein multimerizes as a single ring-shaped homododecamer arranged around a central channel (PubMed:6232391). Binds to the terminase subunits to form the packaging machine (PubMed:7799432). From Escherichia phage lambda (Bacteriophage lambda).
   8485..8501    -  protein_bind   lac operator: The lac repressor binds to the lac operator to inhibit transcription in E. coli. This inhibition can be relieved by adding lactose or isopropyl-β-D-thiogalactopyranoside (IPTG). lac repressor encoded by lacI
   8509..8539    -  promoter       lac promoter: promoter for the E. coli lac operon
   8554..8575    -  protein_bind   CAP binding site: CAP binding activates transcription in the presence of cAMP. E. coli catabolite activator protein
   8588..8680    -  CDS            lacI (fragment): lac repressor; lacI; The lac repressor binds to the lac operator to inhibit transcription in E. coli. This inhibition can be relieved by adding lactose or isopropyl-β-D-thiogalactopyranoside (IPTG).
   8863..9451    -  rep_origin     ori: high-copy-number ColE1/pMB1/pBR322/pUC origin of replication
   9622..10482   -  CDS            AmpR: β-lactamase; bla; confers resistance to ampicillin, carbenicillin, and related antibiotics
>Addgene plasmid #251477 | pCL400_TETRIS-v3_empty | addgene full sequence | sequence record 500681 | Addgene NGS Result
ACTCTTCCTTTTTCAATATTATTGAAGCATTTATCAGGGTTATTGTCTCATGAGCGGATACATATTTGAA
TGTATTTAGAAAAATAAACAAATAGGGGTTCCGCGCACATTTCCCCGAAAAGTGCCACCTAAATTGTAAG
CGTTAATATTTTGTTAAAATTCGCGTTAAATTTTTGTTAAATCAGCTCATTTTTTAACCAATAGGCCGAA
ATCGGCAAAATCCCTTATAAATCAAAAGAATAGACCGAGATAGGGT
[37 nt withheld, positions 257-293]
AAAGAACGTGGACTCCAACGTCAAAGG
[49 nt withheld, positions 321-369]
T
[91 nt withheld, positions 371-461]
G
[124 nt withheld, positions 463-586]
CCCATTCGCCATTCAGGCTGCGCAACTGTTGGGAAGGGCGATCGGTGCGGGCCTCTTCGCTATTACGCCA
GCTGGCGAAAGGGGGATGTGCTGCAAGGCGATTAAGTTGGGTAACGCCAGGGTTTTCCCAGTCACGACGT
TGTAAAACGACGGCCAGTGAGCGCGCCTCGTTCATTCACGTTTTTGAACCCGTGGAGGACGGGCAGACTC
GCGGTGCAAATGTGTTTTACAGCGTGATGGAGCAGATGAAGATGCTCGACACGCTGCAGAACACGCAGCT
AGATTAACCCTAGAAAGATAATCATATTGTGACGTACGTTAAAGATAATCATGTGTAAAATTGACGCATG
TGTTTTATCGGTCTGTATATCGAGGTTTATTTATTAATTTGAATAGATATTAAGTTTTATTATATTTACA
CTTACATACTAATAATAAATTCAACAAACAATTTATTTATGTTTATTTATTTATTAAAAAAAACAAAAAC
TCAAAATTTCTTCTATAAAGTAACAAAACTTTTATGAGGGACAGCCCCCCCCCAAAGCCCCCAGGGATGT
AATTACGTCCCTCCCCCGCTAGGGGGCAGCAGCGAGCCGCCCGGGGCTCCGCTCCGGTCCGGCGCTCCCC
CCGCATCCCCGAGCCGGCAGCGTGCGGGGACAGCCCGGGCACGGGGAAGGTGGCACGGGATCGCTTTCCT
CTGAACGCTTCTCGCTGCTCTTTGAGCCTGCAGACACCTGGGGGGATACGGGGAAATAGGCGTATCACGA
GGCCCTTTCGTCTTCACTCGAAAACACTCCCCTACCCACCCATTCCCATTTTTTGGCCCTGGCATTCCCC
TGTACTGGGGCATATAACGTTTGCCTGACCAATGGGCCTCTCTTTCCAGTGATGGCCGACTAGGTCATCT
TTTGATACATATGCAGCTAGAGTCAAAGAGCTCTGGGGTACTGGTTAGTTCATAATGTTGTTCCAACGAT
AGGGTTGCAGATCTCTTTAGCTCCTTGGATATTTTCTCTAGCTCCTCCATTGGGGGCCCTGTGATCCATC
CAATAGTTGACTGTGAGCGTCCACTTCTGTGTTTGCTAGGCCCCGGCTTGTTTGTTTTTTATTATATGTA
AGTACACTGTAGCTGTTTTCAGAAGCACCAGAAGAGGGCATCAGATCTCATTACGGGTGGTTGTGAGCCA
CCATGTCGTTGCTGAGATTTGAACTCGTGACCTTCAGAAGAGCAGTCAGTGTGCTCTTTAACCGCTGAGC
CACCTCTCTAGCCCTGAGCCCTAAGGTTAAAGTTAGGATTATAAGTACCATTTTTTATATGTGTAATATG
CTATATTTTTGTCATTTTATTTTTCTTTATACCTTTTTTTCTTTGCTGGGCATGGTACACTTTGATCCCA
ACACAAAGTTCAATACTGACCAAGGCTACCAAGTGAGACCTGTCTAAAAACAGAAAAATAAAACAGTAAT
TTTCCAAGTTTTTTTATGCTATTGATTAATTCCAACACCCACTAAAAGTATGACCATTACAGTATATGTG
AACACATCAGATAGTTTGTTTTTAAAGTGTAGAAATCTGCTGGAATCCTTGGTGCCTCTGTCCCACTTCT
TGGCTGCCCTACATTGGACAGGTGTTGCAGGGGTTTTCACCTTGGAAACCCTTGATTCCATTTCCCCCTC
TCTGTTTACTCTGCCGGGAGTTACTGTGGAGCCCAGGCTGGCAAGGATGGGCTTCCAGATTTCATTTTTT
TTAATTGGATGTTTTATTTACATATCAAATGTTATCACCCTTTACCAAAATCCCTATCCCATCCTCCCTT
ACCCTGCTTCTATAAGGGTGCTCCCCCTCCCACCTACCCACTCTTCACCATCCTAGCATTCCTCTACACT
GGGGCATCAAGCCTTCAGGACCAAGGGCCTCCCCTCCCACTGATGCTAGTGAGATGTACGCGTAAAAAAC
CTCCCACACCTCCCCCTGAACCTGAAACATAAAATGAATGCAATTGTTGTTGTTAACTTGTTTATTGCAG
CTTATAATGGTTACAAATAAAGCAATAGCATCACAAATTTCACAAATAAAGCATTTTTTTCACTGCATTC
TAGTTGTGGTTTGTCCAAACTCATCAATGTATCTTATCATGTCTGCTCGAAGCGGCCGGCCGCCCCGACT
CTAGAACTTAAGTTATTACACGGCGATCTTGCCGCCCTTCTTGGCCTTAATGAGAATCTCGCGGATCTTG
CGGGCGTCCAACTTGCCGGTCAGTCCTTTAGGCACCTCGTCCACGAACACAACACCACCGCGCAGCTTCT
TGGCGGTTGTAACCTGGCTGGCCACATAGTCCACGATCTCCTTCTCGGTCATGGTTTTACCGTGTTCCAG
CACGACGACTGCGGCGGGCAGCTCGCCGGCATCGTCGTCGGGCAGGCCGGCGACCCCGGCGTCGAAGATG
TTGGGGTGTTGCAGCAGGATGCTCTCCAGTTCGGCTGGGGCTACCTGGTAGCCCTTGTATTTGATCAGGC
TCTTCAGCCGGTCCACGATGAAGAAGTGCTCGTCCTCGTCCCAGTAGGCGATGTCGCCGCTGTGCAGCCA
GCCGTCCTTGTCGATGAGAGCGTTTGTAGCCTCGGGGTTGTTAACGTAGCCGCTCATGATCATGGGGCCA
CGGACGCACAGCTCGCCGCGCTGGTTCACACCCAGTGTCTTACCGGTGTCCAAGTCCACCACCTTAGCCT
CGAAGAAGGGCACCACCTTGCCTACTGCGCCAGGCTTGTCGTCCCCTTCGGGGGTGATCAGAATGGCGCT
GGTTGTTTCTGTCAGGCCGTAGCCCTGGCGGATGCCTGGTAGGTGGAAGCGTTTGGCCACGGCCTCACCT
ACCTCCTTGCTGAGCGGCGCCCCGCCGCTGGCGATCTCGTGCAAGTTGCTTAGGTCGTACTTGTCGATGA
GAGTGCTCTTAGCGAAGAAGCTAAATAGTGTGGGCACCAGCAGGGCAGATTGAATCTTATAGTCTTGCAA
GCTGCGCAAGAATAGCTCCTCCTCGAAGCGGTACATGAGCACGACCCGAAAGCCGCAGATCAAGTAGCCC
AGCGTGGTGAACATGCCGAAGCCGTGGTGAAATGGCACCACGCTGAGGATAGCGGTGTCGGGGATGATCT
GGTTGCCGAAGATGGGGTCGCGGGCATGACTGAATCGGACACAAGCGGTGCGGTGCGGTAGGGCTACGCC
CTTGGGCAATCCGGTACTGCCACTACTGTTCATGATCAGGGCGATGGTTTTGTCCCGGTCGAAGCTCTCG
GGCACGAAGTCGTACTCGTTGAAGCCGGGTGGCAAATGGGAAGTCACGAAGGTGTACATGCTTTGGAAGC
CCTGGTAGTCGGTCTTGCTATCCATGATGATGATCTTTTGTATGATCGGTAGCTTCTTTTGCACGTTGAG
GATCTTTTGCAGCCCTTCCTTGCTCACGAATACGACGGTGGGCTGGCTGATGCCCATGCTGTTCAGCAGC
TCGCGCTCGTTGTAGATGTCGTTAGCTGGGGCCACAGCCACACCGATGTACAGGGCACCCAACACGGGCA
TGAAGAACTGCAAGCTATTCTCGCTGCACACCACGATCCGATGGTTTGTATTCAGCCCATAGCGCTTCAT
AGCTTCTGCCAGCCGAACGCCCATCTCGAAGTACTCGGCGTAGGTAATGTCCACCTCGATATGTGCGTCG
GTAAAGGCGATGGTGCCGGGCACCAGGGCGTAGCGCTTCATGGCTTTGTGCAGCTGCTCGCCGGCGGTCC
CGTCTTCGAGTGGGTAGAATGGCGCTGGGCCCTTCTTAATGTTTTTGGCATCTTCCATGGTGGCTTTACC
AACCCGAGGCCAGATCTTGATAATTCTCGAAACAGGCTGCAGGTCGAAAGGCCCGGAGATGAGGAAGAGG
AGAACAGCGCGGCAGACGTGCGCTTTTGAAGCGTGCAGAATGCCGGGCCTCCGGAGGACCTTCGGGCGCC
CGCCCCGCCCCTGAGCCCGCCCCTGAGCCCGCCCCCGGACCCACCCCTTCCCAGCCTCTGAGCCCAGAAA
GCGAAGGAGCAAAGCTGCTATTGGCCGCTGCCCCAAAGGCCTACCCGCTTCCATTGCTCAGCGGTGCTGT
CCATCTGCACGAGACTAGTGAGACGTGCTACTTCCATTTGTCACGTCCTGCACGACGCGAGCTGCGGGGC
GGGGGGGAACTTCCTGACTAGGGGAGGAGTAGAAGGTGGCGCGAAGGGGCCACCAAAGAACGGAGCCGGT
TGGCGCCTACCGGTGGATGTGGAATGTGTGCGAGGCCAGAGGCCACTTGTGTAGCGCCAAGTGCCCAGCG
GGGCTGCTAAAGCGCATGCTCCAGACTGCCTTGGGAAAAGCGCCTCCCCTACCCGGTAGAATTTCGACGA
CCTGCAGCCAAGCTAGAGTCGACGGATCTGCGATCGCTCCGGTGCCCGTCAGTGGGCAGAGCGCACATCG
CCCACAGTCCCCGAGAAGTTGGGGGGAGGGGTCGGCAATTGAACGGGTGCCTAGAGAAGGTGGCGCGGGG
TAAACTGGGAAAGTGATGTCGTGTACTGGCTCCGCCTTTTTCCCGAGGGTGGGGGAGAACCGTATATAAG
TGCAGTAGTCGCCGTGAACGTTCTTTTTCGCAACGGGTTTGCCGCCAGAACACAGCTGAAGCTTCGAGGG
GCTCGCATCTCTCCTTCACGCGCCCGCCGCCCTACCTGAGGCCGCCATCCACGCCGGTTGAGTCGCGTTC
TGCCGCCTCCCGCCTGTGGTGCCTCCTGAACTGCGTCCGCCGTCTAGGTAAGTTTAAAGCTCAGGTCGAG
ACCGGGCCTTTGTCCGGCGCTCCCTTGGAGCCTACCTAGACTCAGCCGGCTCTCCACGCTTTGCCTGACC
CTGCTTGCTCAACTCTACGTCTTTGTTTCGTTTTCTGTTCTGCGCCGTTACAGATCCAAGCTGTGACCGG
CGCCTACCACGTGTCTAGAGCCGCCATGACCGAGTACAAGCCCACGGTGCGCCTCGCCACCCGCGACGAC
GTCCCCAGGGCCGTACGCACCCTCGCCGCCGCGTTCGCCGACTACCCCGCCACGCGCCACACCGTCGATC
CGGACCGCCACATCGAGCGGGTCACCGAGCTGCAAGAACTCTTCCTCACGCGCGTCGGGCTCGACATCGG
CAAGGTGTGGGTCGCGGACGACGGCGCCGCGGTGGCGGTCTGGACCACGCCGGAGAGCGTCGAAGCGGGG
GCGGTGTTCGCCGAGATCGGCCCGCGCATGGCCGAGTTGAGCGGTTCCCGGCTGGCCGCGCAGCAACAGA
TGGAAGGCCTCCTGGCGCCGCACCGGCCCAAGGAGCCCGCGTGGTTCCTGGCCACCGTCGGCGTCTCGCC
CGACCACCAGGGCAAGGGTCTGGGCAGCGCCGTCGTGCTCCCCGGAGTGGAGGCGGCCGAGCGCGCCGGG
GTGCCCGCCTTCCTGGAGACCTCCGCGCCCCGCAACCTCCCCTTCTACGAGCGGCTCGGCTTCACCGTCA
CCGCCGACGTCGAGGTGCCCGAAGGACCGCGCACCTGGTGCATGACCCGCAAGCCCGGTGCCTGAGTCGT
ACGTAACAATCAACCTCTGGATTACAAAATTTGTGGTTAACTAACTAAACTTGTTTATTGCAGCTTATAA
TGGTTACAAATAAAGCAATAGCATCACAAATTTCACAAATAAAGCATTTTTTTCACTGCATTCTAGTTGT
GGTTTGTCCAAACTCATCAATGTATCTTATCATGTCTGCCTAGGGAATTGACTCAAATGATGTCAATTAG
TCTATCAGAAGCTCATCTGGTCTCCCTTCCGGGGGACAAGACATCCCTGTTTAATATTTAAACAGCAGTG
TTCCCAAACTGGGTTCTTATATCCCTTGCTCTGGTCAACCAGGTTGCAGGGTTTCCTGTCCTCACAGGAA
CGAAGTCCCTAAAGAAACAGTGGCAGCCAGGTTTAGCCCCGGAATTGACTGGATTCCTTTTTTAGGGCCC
ATTGGTATGGAATAGGCGTATCACGAGGCCCTTTCGTCTTCACTCGAGTTTACTCCCTATCAGTGATAGA
GAACGTATGTCGAGTTTACTCCCTATCAGTGATAGAGAACGATGTCGAGTTTACTCCCTATCAGTGATAG
AGAACGTATGTCGAGTTTACTCCCTATCAGTGATAGAGAACGTATGTCGAGTTTACTCCCTATCAGTGAT
AGAGAACGTATGTCGAGTTTATCCCTATCAGTGATAGAGAACGTATGTCGAGTTTACTCCCTATCAGTGA
TAGAGAACGTATGTCGAGGTAGGCGTGTACGGTGGGAGGCCTATATAAGCAGAGCTCGTTTAGTGAACCG
TCAGATCGCCTGGAGAATTCGAGCTCGGTACCGTTTGGTCTAGAGCTAGCGAATTCGAATTTAAATCGGA
TCCGCGGCCGCGATATCGCTAGCTCGAGAATTCGACTGTGCCTTATCGATAAGCTTGTCGACGATATCTC
TAGAGGATCATAATCAGCCATACCACATTGTAGAGGTCTTACTTGCTTTAAAAAACCTCCCACACCTCCC
CCTGAACCTGAAACATAAAATGAATGCAATTGTTGTTGTTAACTTGTTTATTGCAGCTTATAATGGTTAC
AAATAAAGCAATAGCATCACAAATTTCACAAATAAAGCATTTTTTTCACTGCCTCGAGCTTCCTCGCTCA
CTGACTCGCTGCGCTCGGTCGTTCGGCTGCGGCGAGCGGTATCAGCTCACTCAAAGGCGGTAATACGGTT
ATCCACAGAATCAGGGGATAACGCAGGAAAGAACATGTGACCATTGGTATGGCTTTTTCCCCGTATCCCC
CCAGGTGTCTGCAGGCTCAAAGAGCAGCGAGAAGCGTTCAGAGGAAAGCGATCCCGTGCCACCTTCCCCG
TGCCCGGGCTGTCCCCGCACGCTGCCGGCTCGGGGATGCGGGGGGAGCGCCGGACCGGAGCGGAGCCCCG
GGCGGCTCGCTGCTGCCCCCTAGCGGGGGAGGGACGTAATTACATCCCTGGGGGCTTTGGGGGGGGGCTG
TCCCTGATATCTATAACAAGAAAATATATATATAATAAGTTATCACGTAAGTAGAACATGAAATAACAAT
ATAATTATCGTATGAGTTAAATCTTAAAAGTCACGTAAAAGATAATCATGCGTCATTTTGACTCACGCGG
TCGTTATAGTTCAAAATCAGTGACACTTACCGCATTGACAAGCACGCCTCACGGGAGCTCCAAGCGGCGA
CTGAGATGTCCTAAATGCACAGCGACGGATTCGCGCTATTTAGAAAGAGAGAGCAATATTTCAAGAATGC
ATGCGTCAATTTTACGCAGACTATCTTTCTAGGGTTAATCTAGCTGCATCAGGATCATATCGTCGGGTCT
TTTTTCCGGCTCAGTCATCGCCCAAGCTGGCGCTATCTGGGCATCGGGGAGGAAGAAGCCCGTGCCTTTT
CCCGCGAGGTTGAAGCGGCATGGAAAGAGTTTGCCGAGGATGACTGCTGCTGCATTGACGTTGAGCGAAA
ACGCACGTTTACCATGATGATTCGGGAAGGTGTGGCCATGCACGCCTTTAACGGTGAACTGTTCGTTCAG
GCCACCTGGGATACCAGTTCGTCGCGGCTTTTCCGGACACAGTTCCGGATGGTCAGCCCGAAGCGCATCA
GCAACCCGAACAATACCGGCGACAGCCGGAACTGCCGTGCCGGTGTGCAGATTAATGACAGCGGTGCGGC
GCTGGGATATTACGTCAGCGAGGACGGGTATCCTGGCTGGATGCCGCAGAAATGGACATGGATACCCCGT
GAGTTACCCGGCGGGCGCGCTTGGCGTAATCATGGTCATAGCTGTTTCCTGTGTGAAATTGTTATCCGCT
CACAATTCCACACAACATACGAGCCGGAAGCATAAAGTGTAAAGCCTGGGGTGCCTAATGAGTGAGCTAA
CTCACATTAATTGCGTTGCGCTCACTGCCCGCTTTCCAGTCGGGAAACCTGTCGTGCCAGCTGCATTAAT
GAATCGGCCAACGCGCGGGGAGAGGCGGTTTGCGTATTGGGCGCTCTTCCGCTTCCTCGCTCACTGACTC
GCTGCGCTCGGTCGTTCGGCTGCGGCGAGCGGTATCAGCTCACTCAAAGGCGGTAATACGGTTATCCACA
GAATCAGGGGATAACGCAGGAAAGAACATGTGAGCAAAAGGCCAGCAAAAGGCCAGGAACCGTAAAAAGG
CCGCGTTGCTGGCGTTTTTCCATAGGCTCCGCCCCCCTGACGAGCATCACAAAAATCGACGCTCAAGTCA
GAGGTGGCGAAACCCGACAGGACTATAAAGATACCAGGCGTTTCCCCCTGGAAGCTCCCTCGTGCGCTCT
CCTGTTCCGACCCTGCCGCTTACCGGATACCTGTCCGCCTTTCTCCCTTCGGGAAGCGTGGCGCTTTCTC
ATAGCTCACGCTGTAGGTATCTCAGTTCGGTGTAGGTCGTTCGCTCCAAGCTGGGCTGTGTGCACGAACC
CCCCGTTCAGCCCGACCGCTGCGCCTTATCCGGTAACTATCGTCTTGAGTCCAACCCGGTAAGACACGAC
TTATCGCCACTGGCAGCAGCCACTGGTAACAGGATTAGCAGAGCGAGGTATGTAGGCGGTGCTACAGAGT
TCTTGAAGTGGTGGCCTAACTACGGCTACACTAGAAGAACAGTATTTGGTATCTGCGCTCTGCTGAAGCC
AGTTACCTTCGGAAAAAGAGTTGGTAGCTCTTGATCCGGCAAACAAACCACCGCTGGTAGCGGTGGTTTT
TTTGTTTGCAAGCAGCAGATTACGCGCAGAAAAAAAGGATCTCAAGAAGATCCTTTGATCTTTTCTACGG
GGTCTGACGCTCAGTGGAACGAAAACTCACGTTAAGGGATTTTGGTCATGAGATTATCAAAAAGGATCTT
CACCTAGATCCTTTTAAATTAAAAATGAAGTTTTAAATCAATCTAAAGTATATATGAGTAAACTTGGTCT
GACAGTTACCAATGCTTAATCAGTGAGGCACCTATCTCAGCGATCTGTCTATTTCGTTCATCCATAGTTG
CCTGACTCCCCGTCGTGTAGATAACTACGATACGGGAGGGCTTACCATCTGGCCCCAGTGCTGCAATGAT
ACCGCGAGACCCACGCTCACCGGCTCCAGATTTATCAGCAATAAACCAGCCAGCCGGAAGGGCCGAGCGC
AGAAGTGGTCCTGCAACTTTATCCGCCTCCATCCAGTCTATTAATTGTTGCCGGGAAGCTAGAGTAAGTA
GTTCGCCAGTTAATAGTTTGCGCAACGTTGTTGCCATTGCTACAGGCATCGTGGTGTCACGCTCGTCGTT
TGGTATGGCTTCATTCAGCTCCGGTTCCCAACGATCAAGGCGAGTTACATGATCCCCCATGTTGTGCAAA
AAAGCGGTTAGCTCCTTCGGTCCTCCGATCGTTGTCAGAAGTAAGTTGGCCGCAGTGTTATCACTCATGG
TTATGGCAGCACTGCATAATTCTCTTACTGTCATGCCATCCGTAAGATGCTTTTCTGTGACTGGTGAGTA
CTCAACCAAGTCATTCTGAGAATAGTGTATGCGGCGACCGAGTTGCTCTTGCCCGGCGTCAATACGGGAT
AATACCGCGCCACATAGCAGAACTTTAAAAGTGCTCATCATTGGAAAACGTTCTTCGGGGCGAAAACTCT
CAAGGATCTTACCGCTGTTGAGATCCAGTTCGATGTAACCCACTCGTGCACCCAACTGATCTTCAGCATC
TTTTACTTTCACCAGCGTTTCTGGGTGAGCAAAAACAGGAAGGCAAAATGCCGCAAAAAAGGGAATAAGG
GCGACACGGAAATGTTGAATACTCAT
